Addgene plasmid #156750: pD649-HAsp-IL1RL1-Fc(DAPA)-AviTag-6xHis
Purpose: Mammalian expression of cell-surface protein extracellular domain fused to Fc(DAPA)-Avi-6xHis. Protein is secreted from cells.
Depositing lab: Chris Garcia. Depositing organization: Stanford University. Publication: A Human IgSF Cell-Surface Interactome Reveals a Complex Network of Protein-Protein Interactions. Wojtowicz WM, Vielmetter J, Fernandes RA, Siepe DH, Eastman CL, Chisholm GB, Cox S, Klock H, Anderson PW, Rue SM, Miller JJ, Glaser SM, Bragstad ML, Vance J, Lam AW, Lesley SA, Zinn K, Garcia KC. Cell. 2020 Aug 20;182(4):1027-1043.e17. doi: 10.1016/j.cell.2020.07.025. PubMed 32822567.
Backbone
  Vector backbone: pD649
  Backbone size w/o insert (bp): 6106
  Vector type: Mammalian Expression
Growth in bacteria
  Bacterial resistance: Ampicillin, 100 μg/mL
  Growth temperature: 37°C
  Growth strain: DH5alpha
  Copy number: High Copy
Gene/Insert
  Gene/Insert name: IL1RL1 (alt name: ILRL1)
  Species: H. sapiens (human)
  Insert size (bp): 930
  Mutation: Fc region of human IgG contains D265A and P329A mutations (DAPA)
  Entrez Gene: IL1RL1 (a.k.a. DER4, FIT-1, IL33R, ST2, ST2L, ST2V, T1)
  Promoter: CMV/SP6
  Tag / fusion protein: Fc(DAPA)-AviTag-6xHis (C terminal on backbone)
  Cloning method: Restriction Enzyme; 5′ cloning site GCGGCCGC (not destroyed); 3′ cloning site GGCGCGCC (not destroyed)
  Sequencing primers: 5′ ATTTAGGTGACACTATAG; 3′ CACGTACCAGTTGAACTTCACC
Resource information
  A portion of this plasmid was derived from a plasmid made by: synthesis by ThermoFisher
Terms and licenses: Academic/Nonprofit Terms; Industry Terms: Not Available to Industry
Depositor comments: Some plasmids in this collection may have an IS4-like element ISVsa5 family transposase upstream of the CMV promoter.
How to cite: pD649-HAsp-IL1RL1-Fc(DAPA)-AviTag-6xHis was a gift from Chris Garcia (Addgene plasmid # 156750 ; http://n2t.net/addgene:156750 ; RRID:Addgene_156750)
