[The description below was written by a language model from this plasmid's Addgene catalogue record and pLannotate feature annotations shown in this document.]
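Description:
pD649-HAsp-IL1RL1-Fc(DAPA)-AviTag-6xHis is a mammalian expression plasmid of about 7 kb, built on the pD649 backbone, that produces the extracellular domain of human IL1RL1 (also known as ST2 or the IL-33 receptor) as a secreted Fc fusion protein. It is maintained in E. coli at high copy through a ColE1/pUC-type origin and selected with ampicillin via a full-length β-lactamase gene. The feature table also picks up short remnants of KanR, lacZα, an f1 origin and an rrnB terminator, which appear to be backbone vestiges rather than functional parts.

Expression is driven by the CMV immediate-early enhancer and promoter, followed by a fragment of CMV intron A and an SP6 promoter that could support in vitro transcription and serves as a sequencing primer site. The open reading frame begins with a signal peptide: the plasmid name indicates an HA signal sequence, although the annotation software matched part of this region to a mouse IgH signal sequence. The IL1RL1 ectodomain, cloned between retained NotI and AscI sites, is joined in frame to a human IgG1 Fc region. This Fc carries the D265A and P329A (DAPA) substitutions, which are generally used to reduce Fc effector interactions. According to the record, a C-terminal AviTag for site-specific biotinylation and a 6xHis tag for metal-affinity purification follow the Fc, though neither is annotated separately, and a bGH polyadenylation signal ends the transcript. A second cassette places a puromycin resistance gene under SV40 and EM7 promoters with an SV40 poly(A) signal, which could allow selection of stable cell lines.

The construct belongs to a collection made for mapping interactions among human immunoglobulin-superfamily cell-surface proteins. The depositor notes that some plasmids in the set may carry an IS4-like transposase insertion upstream of the CMV promoter, but none is annotated here.
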