Features (pLannotate 1.2.2; 21 found; start..end, strand, type, name):
    119..143     -  CDS            KanR (fragment): aminoglycoside phosphotransferase; aph(3')-Ia; confers resistance to kanamycin
    254..842     +  rep_origin     ori: high-copy-number ColE1/pMB1/pBR322/pUC origin of replication
   1067..1084    +  terminator     rrnB T2 terminator (fragment): transcription terminator T2 from the E. coli rrnB gene
   1109..1128    -  CDS            lacZα (fragment): LacZα fragment of β-galactosidase; lacZ fragment
   1584..1600    +  protein_bind   lac operator: The lac repressor binds to the lac operator to inhibit transcription in E. coli. This inhibition can be relieved by adding lactose or isopropyl-β-D-thiogalactopyranoside (IPTG). lac repressor encoded by lacI
   1843..2146    +  enhancer       CMV enhancer: human cytomegalovirus immediate early enhancer
   2147..2350    +  promoter       CMV promoter: human cytomegalovirus (CMV) immediate early promoter
   2486..2529    +  intron         CMV intron (fragment): modified intron A from human cytomegalovirus
   2581..2599    +  promoter       SP6 promoter: promoter for bacteriophage SP6 RNA polymerase
   2603..2640    +  CDS            IgH signal sequence (fragment): signal sequence from the mouse immunoglobulin heavy chain variable region
   2728..3678    +  CDS            IL1RL1 (fragment): ILRL1_HUMAN - Also known as DER4, ST2, T1. Experimental evidence at protein level: Swiss-Prot protein existence level 1. [Isoform B]: Inhibits IL-33 signaling. From Homo sapiens (Human).
   3694..4371    +  CDS            IGHG1 (fragment): IGHG1_HUMAN - Experimental evidence at protein level: Swiss-Prot protein existence level 1. Constant region of immunoglobulin heavy chains. Immunoglobulins, also known as antibodies, are membrane-bound or secreted glycoproteins produced by B lymphocytes. In the recognition phase of humoral immunity, the membrane-bound immunoglobulins serve as receptors which, upon binding of a specific antigen, trigger the clonal expansion and differentiation of B lymphocytes into immunoglobulins- secreting plasma cells. Secreted immunoglobulins mediate the effector phase of humoral immunity, which results in
   4586..4697    +  polyA_signal   bGH poly(A) signal: bovine growth hormone polyadenylation signal
   4698..4806    +  rep_origin     f1 ori (fragment): f1 bacteriophage origin of replication; arrow indicates direction of (+) strand synthesis
   4820..5149    +  promoter       SV40 promoter: SV40 enhancer and early promoter
   5197..5244    +  promoter       EM7 promoter: synthetic bacterial promoter&nbsp
   5263..5862    +  CDS            PuroR (fragment): puromycin N-acetyltransferase; pac from Streptomyces; confers resistance to puromycin
   5872..5997    +  CDS            ble (fragment): BLE_KLEPN - Experimental evidence at protein level: Swiss-Prot protein existence level 1. Binding protein with a strong affinity to the bleomycin family of antibiotics. Binds to CL990; an antimitotic-antibiotic compound. From Klebsiella pneumoniae.
   5992..6113    +  polyA_signal   SV40 poly(A) signal: SV40 polyadenylation signal
   6166..7026    -  CDS            AmpR: β-lactamase; bla; confers resistance to ampicillin, carbenicillin, and related antibiotics
   7029..89      -  promoter       AmpR promoter (fragment) (across the origin): bla
>Addgene plasmid #156750 | pD649-HAsp-IL1RL1-Fc(DAPA)-AviTag-6xHis | depositor full sequence | sequence record 302609 | Full Sequence
TTTCAATATTATTGAAGCATTTATCAGGGTTATTGTCTCATGAGCGGATACATATTTGAATGTATTTAGA
AAAATAAACAAATAGGGGTCAGTGTTACAACCAATTAACCAATTCTGAACATTATCGCGAGCCCATTTAT
ACCTGAATATGGCTCATAACACCCCTTGCTCATGACCAAAATCCCTTAACGTGAGTTACGCGCGCGTCGT
TCCACTGAGCGTCAGACCCCGTAGAAAAGATCAAAGGATCTTCTTGAGATCCTTTTTTTCTGCGCGTAAT
CTGCTGCTTGCAAACAAAAAAACCACCGCTACCAGCGGTGGTTTGTTTGCCGGATCAAGAGCTACCAACT
CTTTTTCCGAAGGTAACTGGCTTCAGCAGAGCGCAGATACCAAATACTGTTCTTCTAGTGTAGCCGTAGT
TAGCCCACCACTTCAAGAACTCTGTAGCACCGCCTACATACCTCGCTCTGCTAATCCTGTTACCAGTGGC
TGCTGCCAGTGGCGATAAGTCGTGTCTTACCGGGTTGGACTCAAGACGATAGTTACCGGATAAGGCGCAG
CGGTCGGGCTGAACGGGGGGTTCGTGCACACAGCCCAGCTTGGAGCGAACGACCTACACCGAACTGAGAT
ACCTACAGCGTGAGCTATGAGAAAGCGCCACGCTTCCCGAAGGGAGAAAGGCGGACAGGTATCCGGTAAG
CGGCAGGGTCGGAACAGGAGAGCGCACGAGGGAGCTTCCAGGGGGAAACGCCTGGTATCTTTATAGTCCT
GTCGGGTTTCGCCACCTCTGACTTGAGCGTCGATTTTTGTGATGCTCGTCAGGGGGGCGGAGCCTATGGA
AAAACGCCAGCAACGCGGCCTTTTTACGGTTCCTGGCCTTTTGCTGGCCTTTTGCTCACATGTTCTTTCC
TGCGTTATCCCCTGATTCTGTGGATAACCGTATTACCGCCTTTGAGTGAGCTGATACCGCTCGCCGCAGC
CGAACGACCGAGCGCAGCGAGTCAGTGAGCGAGGAAGCGGAAGGCGAGAGTAGGGAACTGCCAGGCATCA
AACTAAGCAGAAGGCCCCTGACGGATGGCCTTTTTGCGTTTCTACAAACTCTTTCTGTGTTGTAAAACGA
CGGCCAGTCTTAAGCTCGGGCCCCCTGGGCGGTTCTGATAACGAGTAATCGTTAATCCGCAAATAACGTA
AAAACCCGCTTCGGCGGGTTTTTTTATGGGGGGAGTTTAGGGAAAGAGCATTTGTCAGAATATTTAAGGG
CGCCTGTCACTTTGCTTGATATATGAGAATTATTTAACCTTATAAATGAGAAAAAAGCAACGCACTTTAA
ATAAGATACGTTGCTTTTTCGATTGATGAACACCTATAATTAAACTATTCATCTATTATTTATGATTTTT
TGTATATACAATATTTCTAGTTTGTTAAAGAGAATTAAGAAAATAAATCTCGAAAATAATAAAGGGAAAA
TCAGTTTTTGATATCAAAATTATACATGTCAACGATAATACAAAATATAATACAAACTATAAGATGTTAT
CAGTATTTATTATCATTTAGAATAAATTTTGTGTCGCCCTTAATTGTGAGCGGATAACAATTACGAGCTT
CATGCACAGTGGCGTTGACTCAATATTGGCCATTAGCCATATTATTCATTGGTTATATAGCATAAATCAA
TATTGGCTATTGGCCATTGCATACGTTGTATCTATATCATAATATGTACATTTATATTGGCTCATGTCCA
ATATGACCGCCATGTTGGCATTGATTATTGACTAGTTATTAATAGTAATCAATTACGGGGTCATTAGTTC
ATAGCCCATATATGGAGTTCCGCGTTACATAACTTACGGTAAATGGCCCGCCTGGCTGACCGCCCAACGA
CCCCCGCCCATTGACGTCAATAATGACGTATGTTCCCATAGTAACGCCAATAGGGACTTTCCATTGACGT
CAATGGGTGGAGTATTTACGGTAAACTGCCCACTTGGCAGTACATCAAGTGTATCATATGCCAAGTACGC
CCCCTATTGACGTCAATGACGGTAAATGGCCCGCCTGGCATTATGCCCAGTACATGACCTTATGGGACTT
TCCTACTTGGCAGTACATCTACGTATTAGTCATCGCTATTACCATGGTGATGCGGTTTTGGCAGTACATC
AATGGGCGTGGATAGCGGTTTGACTCACGGGGATTTCCAAGTCTCCACCCCATTGACGTCAATGGGAGTT
TGTTTTGGCACCAAAATCAACGGGACTTTCCAAAATGTCGTAACAACTCCGCCCCATTGACGCAAATGGG
CGGTAGGCGTGTACGGTGGGAGGTCTATATAAGCAGAGCTCGTTTAGTGAACCGTCAGATCGCCTGGAGA
CGCCATCCACGCTGTTTTGACCTCCATAGAAGACACCGGGACCGATCCAGCCTCCGCGGCCGGGAACGGT
GCATTGGAACGCGGATTCCCCGTGCCAAGAGTGACGTAAGTACCGCCTATAGAGTCTATAGGCCCACCCC
CTTGGCTTCGTTAGAACGCGGCTACAATTAATACATAACCTTATGTATCATACACATACGATTTAGGTGA
CACTATAGAATAACATCCACTTTGCCTTTCTCTCCACAGGTGTCCACTCCCAGGTCCAACTGCACCTCGG
TTCTATCGAAAACGCGCCTGCTAGCGCCACCATGAAGACCATCATTGCCCTGAGCTACATCTTCTGCCTG
GTGTTCGCTGCGGCCGCCAAGTTTTCTAAGCAGAGCTGGGGACTCGAGAACGAGGCCCTGATCGTCAGAT
GTCCTAGACAGGGCAAGCCCAGCTACACCGTGGATTGGTACTACAGCCAGACCAACAAGAGCATCCCCAC
ACAAGAGCGGAACAGAGTGTTTGCCTCTGGCCAGCTGCTGAAGTTTCTGCCTGCTGCCGTGGCCGATAGC
GGCATCTACACATGTATTGTGCGGAGCCCCACCTTCAACAGAACCGGCTACGCCAACGTGACCATCTACA
AGAAGCAGAGCGACTGCAACGTGCCCGACTACCTGATGTACAGCACAGTGTCCGGCAGCGAGAAGAACAG
CAAGATCTACTGCCCCACCATCGACCTGTACAACTGGACAGCCCCTCTGGAATGGTTCAAGAACTGTCAG
GCTCTGCAGGGCAGCAGATACAGAGCCCACAAGAGCTTTCTGGTCATCGACAACGTGATGACCGAGGACG
CCGGCGACTACACATGCAAGTTCATCCACAACGAGAACGGCGCCAACTACAGCGTGACCGCCACCAGATC
CTTTACCGTGAAGGACGAGCAGGGCTTCTCTCTGTTTCCTGTGATTGGCGCCCCTGCTCAGAACGAGATC
AAAGAGGTGGAAATCGGCAAGAACGCCAATCTGACCTGCAGCGCCTGTTTCGGCAAGGGCACACAATTTC
TGGCTGCCGTGCTGTGGCAGCTGAACGGCACCAAGATCACCGATTTCGGCGAGCCCAGAATCCAGCAAGA
GGAAGGCCAGAACCAGAGCTTCAGCAATGGCCTGGCCTGCCTGGACATGGTGCTGAGAATCGCCGACGTG
AAAGAAGAGGACCTGCTGCTGCAGTACGACTGTCTGGCCCTGAATCTGCACGGCCTGAGAAGGCACACAG
TGCGGCTGAGCAGAAAGAACCCCATCGACCACCACTCTGGCGCGCCGGGCGGCGACAAGACCCACACCTG
CCCCCCCTGCCCAGCTCCAGAACTGCTGGGAGGGCCTTCCGTGTTCCTGTTCCCCCCCAAGCCCAAGGAC
ACCCTGATGATCAGCAGGACCCCCGAGGTGACCTGCGTGGTGGTGGCCGTGTCCCACGAGGACCCAGAGG
TGAAGTTCAACTGGTACGTGGACGGCGTGGAGGTGCACAACGCCAAGACCAAGCCCAGAGAGGAGCAGTA
CAACAGCACCTACAGGGTGGTGTCCGTGCTGACCGTGCTGCACCAGGACTGGCTGAACGGCAAAGAATAC
AAGTGCAAAGTCTCCAACAAGGCCCTGGCTGCCCCAATCGAAAAGACAATCAGCAAGGCCAAGGGCCAGC
CACGGGAGCCCCAGGTGTACACCCTGCCCCCCAGCCGGGAGGAGATGACCAAGAACCAGGTGTCCCTGAC
CTGTCTGGTGAAGGGCTTCTACCCCAGCGATATCGCCGTGGAGTGGGAGAGCAACGGCCAGCCCGAGAAC
AACTACAAGACCACCCCCCCAGTGCTGGACAGCGACGGCAGCTTCTTCCTGTACAGCAAGCTGACCGTGG
ACAAGTCCAGGTGGCAGCAGGGCAACGTGTTCAGCTGCAGCGTGATGCACGAGGCCCTGCACAACCACTA
CACCCAGAAGTCCCTGAGCCTGAGCCCCGGCGGCAGCGGTCTTAATGATATTTTCGAGGCTCAGAAGATT
GAGTGGCATGAACACCACCACCATCACCACTAAGGCCGGCCTGTAGTCACTGGCACAACGCGTTACCCGG
TAAGCCAATCGGGTATACACGGTCGTCATACTGCAGACAGGGTTCTTCTACTTTGCAAGATAGTCTTGAG
TAGTAAAATAAATAGATAGAGAAAATCAGCCTCGACTGTGCCTTCTAGTTGCCAGCCATCTGTTGTTTGC
CCCTCCCCCGTGCCTTCCTTGACCCTGGAAGGTGCCACTCCCACTGTCCTTTCCTAATAAAATGAGGAAA
TTGCATCACAACACTCAACCCTATCTCGGTCTATTCTTTTGATTTATAAGGGATTTTGCCGATTTCGGCC
TATTGGTTAAAAAATGAGCTGATTTAACAAAAATTTAACGCGAATTAATTCTGTGGAATGTGTGTCAGTT
AGGGTGTGGAAAGTCCCCAGGCTCCCCAGCAGGCAGAAGTATGCAAAGCATGCATCTCAATTAGTCAGCA
ACCAGGTGTGGAAAGTCCCCAGGCTCCCCAGCAGGCAGAAGTATGCAAAGCATGCATCTCAATTAGTCAG
CAACCATAGTCCCGCCCCTAACTCCGCCCATCCCGCCCCTAACTCCGCCCAGTTCCGCCCATTCTCCGCC
CCATGGCTGACTAATTTTTTTTATTTATGCAGAGGCCGAGGCCGCCTCTGCCTCTGAGCTATTCCAGAAG
TAGTGAGGAGGCTTTTTTGGAGGCCTAGGCTTTTGCAAAAAGCTCCCGGGAGCTTGTATATCCATTTTCG
GATCTGATCAGCACGTGTTGACAATTAATCATCGGCATAGTATATCGGCATAGTATAATACGACAAGGTG
AGGAACTAAACCATGACCGAGTACAAGCCCACGGTGCGCCTCGCCACCCGCGACGACGTCCCCAGGGCCG
TACGCACCCTCGCCGCCGCGTTCGCCGACTACCCCGCCACGCGCCACACCGTCGATCCGGACCGCCACAT
CGAGCGGGTCACCGAGCTGCAAGAACTCTTCCTCACGCGCGTCGGGCTCGACATCGGCAAGGTGTGGGTC
GCGGACGACGGCGCCGCGGTGGCGGTCTGGACCACGCCGGAGAGCGTCGAAGCGGGGGCGGTGTTCGCCG
AGATCGGCCCGCGCATGGCCGAGTTGAGCGGTTCCCGGCTGGCCGCGCAGCAACAGATGGAAGGCCTCCT
GGCGCCGCACCGGCCCAAGGAGCCCGCGTGGTTCCTGGCCACCGTCGGCGTCTCGCCCGACCACCAGGGC
AAGGGTCTGGGCAGCGCCGTCGTGCTCCCCGGAGTGGAGGCGGCCGAGCGCGCCGGGGTGCCCGCCTTCC
TGGAGACATCCGCGCCCCGCAACCTCCCCTTCTACGAGCGGCTCGGCTTCACCGTCACCGCCGACGTCGA
GGTGCCCGAAGGACCGCGCACCTGGTGCATGACCCGCAAGCCCGGTGCCTGACACGTGCTACGAGATTTC
GATTCCACCGCCGCCTTCTATGAAAGGTTGGGCTTCGGAATCGTTTTCCGGGACGCCGGCTGGATGATCC
TCCAGCGCGGGGATCTCATGCTGGAGTTCTTCGCCCACCCCAACTTGTTTATTGCAGCTTATAATGGTTA
CAAATAAAGCAATAGCATCACAAATTTCACAAATAAAGCATTTTTTTCACTGCATTCTAGTTGTGGTTTG
TCCAAACTCATCAATGTATCTTATCATGTCTGTATACCGTCGACCTCTAGCTAGAGCTTGGCGTAATCAT
GGTCATTACCAATGCTTAATCAGTGAGGCACCTATCTCAGCGATCTGTCTATTTCGTTCATCCATAGTTG
CCTGACTCCCCGTCGTGTAGATAACTACGATACGGGAGGGCTTACCATCTGGCCCCAGCGCTGCGATGAT
ACCGCGAGAACCACGCTCACCGGCTCCGGATTTATCAGCAATAAACCAGCCAGCCGGAAGGGCCGAGCGC
AGAAGTGGTCCTGCAACTTTATCCGCCTCCATCCAGTCTATTAATTGTTGCCGGGAAGCTAGAGTAAGTA
GTTCGCCAGTTAATAGTTTGCGCAACGTTGTTGCCATCGCTACAGGCATCGTGGTGTCACGCTCGTCGTT
TGGTATGGCTTCATTCAGCTCCGGTTCCCAACGATCAAGGCGAGTTACATGATCCCCCATGTTGTGCAAA
AAAGCGGTTAGCTCCTTCGGTCCTCCGATCGTTGTCAGAAGTAAGTTGGCCGCAGTGTTATCACTCATGG
TTATGGCAGCACTGCATAATTCTCTTACTGTCATGCCATCCGTAAGATGCTTTTCTGTGACTGGTGAGTA
CTCAACCAAGTCATTCTGAGAATAGTGTATGCGGCGACCGAGTTGCTCTTGCCCGGCGTCAATACGGGAT
AATACCGCGCCACATAGCAGAACTTTAAAAGTGCTCATCATTGGAAAACGTTCTTCGGGGCGAAAACTCT
CAAGGATCTTACCGCTGTTGAGATCCAGTTCGATGTAACCCACTCGTGCACCCAACTGATCTTCAGCATC
TTTTACTTTCACCAGCGTTTCTGGGTGAGCAAAAACAGGAAGGCAAAATGCCGCAAAAAAGGGAATAAGG
GCGACACGGAAATGTTGAATACTCATATTCTTCCTT
