>Addgene plasmid #156750 | pD649-HAsp-IL1RL1-Fc(DAPA)-AviTag-6xHis | depositor partial sequence | sequence record 302610 | insert (extracellular domain)
AAGTTTTCTAAGCAGAGCTGGGGACTCGAGAACGAGGCCCTGATCGTCAGATGTCCTAGACAGGGCAAGC
CCAGCTACACCGTGGATTGGTACTACAGCCAGACCAACAAGAGCATCCCCACACAAGAGCGGAACAGAGT
GTTTGCCTCTGGCCAGCTGCTGAAGTTTCTGCCTGCTGCCGTGGCCGATAGCGGCATCTACACATGTATT
GTGCGGAGCCCCACCTTCAACAGAACCGGCTACGCCAACGTGACCATCTACAAGAAGCAGAGCGACTGCA
ACGTGCCCGACTACCTGATGTACAGCACAGTGTCCGGCAGCGAGAAGAACAGCAAGATCTACTGCCCCAC
CATCGACCTGTACAACTGGACAGCCCCTCTGGAATGGTTCAAGAACTGTCAGGCTCTGCAGGGCAGCAGA
TACAGAGCCCACAAGAGCTTTCTGGTCATCGACAACGTGATGACCGAGGACGCCGGCGACTACACATGCA
AGTTCATCCACAACGAGAACGGCGCCAACTACAGCGTGACCGCCACCAGATCCTTTACCGTGAAGGACGA
GCAGGGCTTCTCTCTGTTTCCTGTGATTGGCGCCCCTGCTCAGAACGAGATCAAAGAGGTGGAAATCGGC
AAGAACGCCAATCTGACCTGCAGCGCCTGTTTCGGCAAGGGCACACAATTTCTGGCTGCCGTGCTGTGGC
AGCTGAACGGCACCAAGATCACCGATTTCGGCGAGCCCAGAATCCAGCAAGAGGAAGGCCAGAACCAGAG
CTTCAGCAATGGCCTGGCCTGCCTGGACATGGTGCTGAGAATCGCCGACGTGAAAGAAGAGGACCTGCTG
CTGCAGTACGACTGTCTGGCCCTGAATCTGCACGGCCTGAGAAGGCACACAGTGCGGCTGAGCAGAAAGA
ACCCCATCGACCACCACTCT
